Addgene plasmid #103418: LSB-hsa-miR-30e-3p
Purpose: Used to sense miRNA activity using fluorescence based tools. hsa-miR-30e-3p target in 3' UTR of of mKate. miRNA activity can be measured by the repression of mKate2 relative to EBFP2 fluorescent proteins . Plasmid is inherently unstable; please see Depositor Comments
Depositing lab: Ron Weiss. Depositing organization: Massachusetts Institute of Technology. Publication: A mixed antagonistic/synergistic miRNA repression model enables accurate predictions of multi-input miRNA sensor activity. Gam JJ, Babb J, Weiss R. Nat Commun. 2018 Jun 22;9(1):2430. doi: 10.1038/s41467-018-04575-0. PubMed 29934631.
Backbone
  Vector backbone: Low Sensor Backbone (LSB)
  Vector type: Mammalian Expression, Synthetic Biology
Growth in bacteria
  Bacterial resistance: Ampicillin and Kanamycin, 100 & 50 μg/mL
  Growth temperature: 30°C
  Growth strain: NEB Stable
  Copy number: High Copy
Gene/Insert
  Gene/Insert name: hsa-miR-30e-3p target
  Species: H. sapiens (human)
  Entrez Gene: MIR30E (a.k.a. MIR30E*, MIRN30E, mir-30e)
  Promoter: EF-1a
  Cloning method: Gibson Cloning
Terms and licenses: Academic/Nonprofit Terms; Industry Terms: Not Available to Industry
Depositor comments: Please note that this plasmid is inherently unstable due to a repeating poly A element. We recommend performing a diagnostic digest on multiple colonies upon receipt. The depositors would like to note the presence of several discrepancies between the depositor sequence and physical plasmid sequence. In particular, the sequences upstream and downstream of the puromycin coding region have 10 bp insertions which do not affect the ability to perform puromycin selection. The sequences for those regions within the physical plasmids are as follows: Upstream of Puro: GAATTCGACCGCCTGTCTCAAGGTGCCACC; Downstream of Puro: GCTTTGAGACTACGCGTGAATTCACTCCTC.
How to cite: LSB-hsa-miR-30e-3p was a gift from Ron Weiss (Addgene plasmid # 103418 ; http://n2t.net/addgene:103418 ; RRID:Addgene_103418)
