[The description below was written by a language model from this plasmid's Addgene catalogue record and pLannotate feature annotations shown in this document.]
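Description:
LSB-hsa-miR-30e-3p is an 11 kb mammalian expression plasmid built on the Low Sensor Backbone (LSB) and designed as a two-colour fluorescent sensor of microRNA activity. It replicates in E. coli from a high-copy ColE1/pUC-type origin and carries both an ampicillin (β-lactamase) and a kanamycin (aph(3')-Ia) resistance gene, with both antibiotics listed for selection. A puromycin N-acetyltransferase coding sequence followed by a rabbit β-globin polyadenylation signal is also present for selection in mammalian cells. The feature table does not annotate a promoter for it.

The payload consists of two parallel transcription units, each driven by the human EF-1α core promoter with its intron A and terminated by a rabbit β-globin poly(A) signal. Gateway attB4, attB1 and attB2 scars flank the promoter and coding modules, reflecting modular assembly of the units. The first unit expresses the red fluorescent protein mKate2, and according to the record it carries a target site for human miR-30e-3p in its 3' UTR. This target is not separately annotated, but would lie in the unannotated stretch between the mKate2 cassette and its poly(A) region. The second unit expresses the blue fluorescent protein EBFP2 without a miRNA target and serves as an internal reference for plasmid dosage and expression. When miR-30e-3p is active in a transfected cell, it represses the mKate2 transcript, so the drop in mKate2 relative to EBFP2 fluorescence reports miRNA activity.

The depositor warns that the repeated poly(A) elements make the plasmid inherently unstable. The depositor also notes that the physical plasmid differs slightly from the deposited sequence, including short insertions on either side of the puromycin coding region that do not impair selection.
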