Features (pLannotate 1.2.2; 28 found; start..end, strand, type, name):
     87..675     -  rep_origin     ori: high-copy-number ColE1/pMB1/pBR322/pUC origin of replication
    846..1706    -  CDS            AmpR: β-lactamase; bla; confers resistance to ampicillin, carbenicillin, and related antibiotics
   1707..1778    -  promoter       AmpR promoter: bla
   1857..2456    +  CDS            PuroR: puromycin N-acetyltransferase; pac from Streptomyces alboniger; confers resistance to puromycin
   2461..2541    +  CDS            HBB (fragment): HBB_PONPY - Experimental evidence at transcript level: Swiss-Prot protein existence level 2. Involved in oxygen transport from the lung to the various peripheral tissues. From Pongo pygmaeus (Bornean orangutan).
   2612..2667    +  polyA_signal   β-globin poly(A) signal: rabbit β-globin polyadenylation signal (Gil and Proudfoot, 1987)
   3646..3666    +  protein_bind   attB4: mutant version of attB; core recombination site for the Gateway® BP reaction BP Clonase™
   3734..3945    +  promoter       EF-1α core promoter: core promoter for human elongation factor EF-1α
   3946..4884    +  intron         EF-1α intron A: intron upstream of the start codon of human EF-1α
   4911..4931    +  protein_bind   attB1: mutant version of attB; core recombination site for the Gateway® BP reaction BP Clonase™
   4951..5646    +  CDS            mKate2: mKate2 is a basic (constitutively fluorescent) red fluorescent protein published in 2009, derived from Entacmaea quadricolor. It is reported to be a rapidly-maturing monomer with moderate acid sensitivity.
   5666..5690    -  protein_bind   attB2: mutant version of attB; recombination site for the Gateway® BP reaction BP Clonase™
   5834..5908    +  CDS            HBB (fragment): HBB_PONPY - Experimental evidence at transcript level: Swiss-Prot protein existence level 2. Involved in oxygen transport from the lung to the various peripheral tissues. From Pongo pygmaeus (Bornean orangutan).
   5979..6034    +  polyA_signal   β-globin poly(A) signal: rabbit β-globin polyadenylation signal (Gil and Proudfoot, 1987)
   6418..6443    +  misc_feature   SA: splice acceptor site
   7115..7135    +  protein_bind   attB4: mutant version of attB; core recombination site for the Gateway® BP reaction BP Clonase™
   7203..7414    +  promoter       EF-1α core promoter: core promoter for human elongation factor EF-1α
   7415..8353    +  intron         EF-1α intron A: intron upstream of the start codon of human EF-1α
   8380..8400    +  protein_bind   attB1: mutant version of attB; core recombination site for the Gateway® BP reaction BP Clonase™
   8411..9127    +  CDS            EBFP2: EBFP2 is a basic (constitutively fluorescent) blue fluorescent protein published in 2007, derived from Aequorea victoria. It is reported to be a rapidly-maturing monomer with moderate acid sensitivity.
   9135..9159    -  protein_bind   attB2: mutant version of attB; recombination site for the Gateway® BP reaction BP Clonase™
   9163..9243    +  CDS            HBB (fragment): HBB_PONPY - Experimental evidence at transcript level: Swiss-Prot protein existence level 2. Involved in oxygen transport from the lung to the various peripheral tissues. From Pongo pygmaeus (Bornean orangutan).
   9314..9369    +  polyA_signal   β-globin poly(A) signal: rabbit β-globin polyadenylation signal (Gil and Proudfoot, 1987)
   9752..9774    -  protein_bind   lac operator (fragment): The lac repressor binds to the lac operator to inhibit transcription in E. coli. This inhibition can be relieved by adding lactose or isopropyl-β-D-thiogalactopyranoside (IPTG). lac repressor encoded by lacI
   9778..9808    -  promoter       lac promoter: promoter for the E. coli lac operon
   9823..9844    -  protein_bind   CAP binding site: CAP binding activates transcription in the presence of cAMP. E. coli catabolite activator protein
   9857..9896    -  CDS            lacI (fragment): lac repressor; lacI; The lac repressor binds to the lac operator to inhibit transcription in E. coli. This inhibition can be relieved by adding lactose or isopropyl-β-D-thiogalactopyranoside (IPTG).
  10069..10878   +  CDS            KanR: aminoglycoside phosphotransferase; aph(3')-Ia; confers resistance to kanamycin in bacteria or G418 (Geneticin®) in eukaryotes
>Addgene plasmid #103418 | LSB-hsa-miR-30e-3p | depositor full sequence | sequence record 195885 | Full Sequence
AATTGAGGGGATAACGCAGGAAAGAACATGTGAGCAAAAGGCCAGCAAAAGGCCAGGAACCGTAAAAAGG
CCGCGTTGCTGGCGTTTTTCCATAGGCTCCGCCCCCCTGACGAGCATCACAAAAATCGACGCTCAAGTCA
GAGGTGGCGAAACCCGACAGGACTATAAAGATACCAGGCGTTTCCCCCTGGAAGCTCCCTCGTGCGCTCT
CCTGTTCCGACCCTGCCGCTTACCGGATACCTGTCCGCCTTTCTCCCTTCGGGAAGCGTGGCGCTTTCTC
ATAGCTCACGCTGTAGGTATCTCAGTTCGGTGTAGGTCGTTCGCTCCAAGCTGGGCTGTGTGCACGAACC
CCCCGTTCAGCCCGACCGCTGCGCCTTATCCGGTAACTATCGTCTTGAGTCCAACCCGGTAAGACACGAC
TTATCGCCACTGGCAGCAGCCACTGGTAACAGGATTAGCAGAGCGAGGTATGTAGGCGGTGCTACAGAGT
TCTTGAAGTGGTGGCCTAACTACGGCTACACTAGAAGAACAGTATTTGGTATCTGCGCTCTGCTGAAGCC
AGTTACCTTCGGAAAAAGAGTTGGTAGCTCTTGATCCGGCAAACAAACCACCGCTGGTAGCGGTGGTTTT
TTTGTTTGCAAGCAGCAGATTACGCGCAGAAAAAAAGGATCTCAAGAAGATCCTTTGATCTTTTCTACGG
GGTCTGACGCTCAGTGGAACGAAAACTCACGTTAAGGGATTTTGGTCATGAGATTATCAAAAAGGATCTT
CACCTAGATCCTTTTAAATTAAAAATGAAGTTTTAAATCAATCTAAAGTATATATGAGTAAACTTGGTCT
GACAGTTACCAATGCTTAATCAGTGAGGCACCTATCTCAGCGATCTGTCTATTTCGTTCATCCATAGTTG
CCTGACTCCCCGTCGTGTAGATAACTACGATACGGGAGGGCTTACCATCTGGCCCCAGTGCTGCAATGAT
ACCGCGAGAACCACGCTCACCGGCTCCAGATTTATCAGCAATAAACCAGCCAGCCGGAAGGGCCGAGCGC
AGAAGTGGTCCTGCAACTTTATCCGCCTCCATCCAGTCTATTAATTGTTGCCGGGAAGCTAGAGTAAGTA
GTTCGCCAGTTAATAGTTTGCGCAACGTTGTTGCCATTGCTACAGGCATCGTGGTGTCACGCTCGTCGTT
TGGTATGGCTTCATTCAGCTCCGGTTCCCAACGATCAAGGCGAGTTACATGATCCCCCATGTTGTGCAAA
AAAGCGGTTAGCTCCTTCGGTCCTCCGATCGTTGTCAGAAGTAAGTTGGCCGCAGTGTTATCACTCATGG
TTATGGCAGCACTGCATAATTCTCTTACTGTCATGCCATCCGTAAGATGCTTTTCTGTGACTGGTGAGTA
CTCAACCAAGTCATTCTGAGAATAGTGTATGCGGCGACCGAGTTGCTCTTGCCCGGCGTCAATACGGGAT
AATACCGCGCCACATAGCAGAACTTTAAAAGTGCTCATCATTGGAAAACGTTCTTCGGGGCGAAAACTCT
CAAGGATCTTACCGCTGTTGAGATCCAGTTCGATGTAACCCACTCGTGCACCCAACTGATCTTCAGCATC
TTTTACTTTCACCAGCGTTTCTGGGTGAGCAAAAACAGGAAGGCAAAATGCCGCAAAAAAGGGAATAAGG
GCGACACGGAAATGTTGAATACTCATACTCTTCCTTTTTCAATATTATTGAAGCATTTATCAGGGTTATT
GTCTCATGAGCGGATACATATTTGAATGTAGCTCCGAATTTCTCGAGGGCTTGTCGACGACGGCGGTCTC
CGTCGTCAGGATCATGAATTCGACCCGCCTGCCACCATGACCGAGTACAAGCCCACGGTGCGCCTCGCCA
CCCGCGACGACGTCCCCCGGGCCGTACGCACCCTCGCCGCCGCGTTCGCCGACTACCCCGCCACGCGCCA
CACCGTCGACCCGGACCGCCACATCGAGCGGGTCACCGAGCTGCAAGAACTCTTCCTCACGCGCGTCGGG
CTCGACATCGGCAAGGTGTGGGTCGCGGACGACGGCGCCGCGGTGGCGGTCTGGACCACGCCGGAGAGCG
TCGAAGCGGGGGCGGTGTTCGCCGAGATCGGCCCGCGCATGGCCGAGTTGAGCGGTTCCCGGCTGGCCGC
GCAGCAACAGATGGAAGGCCTCCTGGCGCCGCACCGGCCCAAGGAGCCCGCGTGGTTCCTGGCCACCGTC
GGCGTCTCGCCCGACCACCAGGGCAAGGGTCTGGGCAGCGCCGTCGTGCTCCCCGGAGTGGAGGCGGCCG
AGCGCGCCGGGGTGCCCGCCTTCCTGGAGACATCCGCGCCCCGCAACCTCCCCTTCTACGAGCGGCTCGG
CTTCACCGTCACCGCCGACGTCGAGGTGCCCGAAGGACCGCGCACCTGGTGCATGACCCGCAAGCCCGGT
GCCTGATACGCGTGAATTCACTCCTCAGGTGCAGGCTGCCTATCAGAAGGTGGTGGCTGGTGTGGCCAAT
GCCCTGGCTCACAAATACCACTGAGATCTTTTTCCCTCTGCCAAAAATTATGGGGACATCATGAAGCCCC
TTGAGCATCTGACTTCTGGCTAATAAAGGAAATTTATTTTCATTGCAATAGTGTGTTGGAATTTTTTGTG
TCTCTCACTCGGAAGGACATATGGGAGGGCAAATCATTTAAAACATCAGAATGAGTATTTGGTTTAGAGT
TTGGCAACATATGCCCATATGCTGGCTGCCATGAACAAAGGTTGGCTATAAAGAGGTCATCAGTATATGA
AACAGCCCCCTGCTGTCCATTCCTTATTCCATAGAAAAGCCTTGACTTGAGGTTAGATTTTTTTTATATT
TTGTTTTGTGTTATTTTTTTCTTTAACATCCCTAAAATTTTCCTTACATGTTTTACTAGCCAGATTTTTC
CTCCTCTCCTGACTACTCCCAGTCATAGCTGTCCCTCTTCTCTTATGGAGATCCCTCGACCTGCAGCCCA
AGCTTGAATTCTCTAGAATTACCCTGTTATCCCTATGCTTGGTTTACCGAGCTCTTATTGGTTTTCAAAC
TTCATTGACTGTGCCCAACGCGCCTGGGAGCTCACGGGGACAGCCCCCCCCCAAAGCCCCCAGGGATGTA
ATTACGTCCCTCCCCCGCTAGGGGGCAGCAGCGAGCCGCCCGGGGCTCCGCTCCGGTCCGGCGCTCCCCC
CGCATCCCCGAGCCGGCAGCGTGCGGGGACAGCCCGGGCACGGGGAAGGTGGCACGGGATCGCTTTCCTC
TGAACGCTTCTCGCTGCTCTTTGAGCCTGCAGACACCTGGGGGGATACGGGGAAAAAGCTAGGCTGAAAG
ACCGGTTCTTAGAATGACACGCGCCTGGGAGCTCACGGGGACAGCCCCCCCCCAAAGCCCCCAGGGATGT
AATTACGTCCCTCCCCCGCTAGGGGGCAGCAGCGAGCCGCCCGGGGCTCCGCTCCGGTCCGGCGCTCCCC
CCGCATCCCCGAGCCGGCAGCGTGCGGGGACAGCCCGGGCACGGGGAAGGTGGCACGGGATCGCTTTCCT
CTGAACGCTTCTCGCTGCTCTTTGAGCCTGCAGACACCTGGGGGGATACGGGGAAAAAGCTAACTTCTGA
GACGACAACTTTGTATAGAAAAGTTGGCTCCGAATTCGCCCTTGACAGCAGAGATCCAGTTTGGTTAATT
AATTGGCTCCGGTGCCCGTCAGTGGGCAGAGCGCACATCGCCCACAGTCCCCGAGAAGTTGTGGGGAGGG
GTCGGCAATTGAACCGGTGCCTAGAGAAGGTGGCGCGGGGTAAACTGGGAAAGTGATGTCGTGTACTGGC
TCCGCCTTTTTCCCGAGGGTGGGGGAGAACCGTATATAAGTGCAGTAGTCGCCGTGAACGTTCTTTTTCG
CAACGGGTTTGCCGCCAGAACACAGGTAAGTGCCGTGTGTGGTTCCCGCGGGCCTGGCCTCTTTACGGGT
TATGGCCCTTGCGTGCCTTGAATTACTTCCACCTGGCTGCAGTACGTGATTCTTGATCCCGAGCTTCGGG
TTGGAAGTGGGTGGGAGAGTTCGAGGCCTTGCGCTTAAGGAGCCCCTTCGCCTCGTGCTTGAGTTGAGGC
CTGGCCTGGGCGCTGGGGCCGCCGCGTGCGAATCTGGTGGCACCTTCGCGCCTGTCTCGCTGCTTTCGAT
AAGTCTCTAGCCATTTAAAATTTTTGATGACCTGCTGCGACGCTTTTTTTCTGGCAAGATAGTCTTGTAA
ATGCGGGCCAAGATCTGCACACTGGTATTTCGGTTTTTGGGGCCGCGGGCGGCGACGGGGCCCGTGCGTC
CCAGCGCACATGTTCGGCGAGGCGGGGCCTGCGAGCGCGGCCACCGAGAATCGGACGGGGGTAGTCTCAA
GCTGGCCGGCCTGCTCTGGTGCCTGGCCTCGCGCCGCCGTGTATCGCCCCGCCCTGGGCGGCAAGGCTGG
CCCGGTCGGCACCAGTTGCGTGAGCGGAAAGATGGCCGCTTCCCGGCCCTGCTGCAGGGAGCTCAAAATG
GAGGACGCGGCGCTCGGGAGAGCGGGCGGGTGAGTCACCCACACAAAGGAAAAGGGCCTTTCCGTCCTCA
GCCGTCGCTTCATGTGACTCCACGGAGTACCGGGCGCCGTCCAGGCACCTCGATTAGTTCTCGAGCTTTT
GGAGTACGTCGTCTTTAGGTTGGGGGGAGGGGTTTTATGCGATGGAGTTTCCCCACACTGAGTGGGTGGA
GACTGAAGTTAGGCCAGCTTGGCACTTGATGTAATTCTCCTTGGAATTTGCCCTTTTTGAGTTTGGATCT
TGGTTCATTCTCAAGCCTCAGACAGTGGTTCAAAGTTTTTTTCTTCCATTTCAGGTGTCGTGAGAAGGGC
GAATTCGACCCAAGTTTGTACAAAAAAGCAGGCTGGATCCAGGTGCCACCATGGTGAGCGAGCTGATTAA
GGAGAACATGCACATGAAGCTGTACATGGAGGGCACCGTGAACAACCACCACTTCAAGTGCACATCCGAG
GGCGAAGGCAAGCCCTACGAGGGCACCCAGACCATGAGAATCAAGGCGGTCGAGGGCGGCCCTCTCCCCT
TCGCCTTCGACATCCTGGCTACCAGCTTCATGTACGGCAGCAAAACCTTCATCAACCACACCCAGGGCAT
CCCCGACTTCTTTAAGCAGTCCTTCCCCGAGGGCTTCACATGGGAGAGAGTCACCACATACGAAGATGGG
GGCGTGCTGACCGCTACCCAGGACACCAGCCTCCAGGACGGCTGCCTCATCTACAACGTCAAGATCAGAG
GGGTGAACTTCCCATCCAACGGCCCTGTGATGCAGAAGAAAACACTCGGCTGGGAGGCCTCCACCGAGAC
ACTGTACCCCGCTGACGGCGGCCTGGAAGGCAGAGCCGACATGGCCCTGAAGCTCGTGGGCGGGGGCCAC
CTGATCTGCAACCTTAAGACCACATACAGATCCAAGAAACCCGCTAAGAACCTCAAGATGCCCGGCGTCT
ACTATGTGGACAGGAGACTGGAAAGAATCAAGGAGGCCGACAAAGAGACATACGTCGAGCAGCACGAGGT
GGCTGTGGCCAGATACTGCGACCTCCCTAGCAAACTGGGGCACAAACTTAATTGAGAATTCTACCACCCA
GCTTTCTTGTACAAAGTGGTACGTCTCAAGACCAGAGGTCTCTGCTTAACCTAATGCTGTAAACATCCGA
CTGAAAGGCTGTAAACATCCGACTGAAAGGCTGTAAACATCCGACTGAAAGGCTGTAAACATCCGACTGA
AAGCAACCAGAAGAGACCTGTGCTTCACTCCTCAGGTGCAGGCTGCCTATCAGAAGGTGGTGGCTGGTGT
GGCCAATGCCCTGGCTCACAAATACCACTGAGATCTTTTTCCCTCTGCCAAAAATTATGGGGACATCATG
AAGCCCCTTGAGCATCTGACTTCTGGCTAATAAAGGAAATTTATTTTCATTGCAATAGTGTGTTGGAATT
TTTTGTGTCTCTCACTCGGAAGGACATATGGGAGGGCAAATCATTTAAAACATCAGAATGAGTATTTGGT
TTAGAGTTTGGCAACATATGCCCATATGCTGGCTGCCATGAACAAAGGTTGGCTATAAAGAGGTCATCAG
TATATGAAACAGCCCCCTGCTGTCCATTCCTTATTCCATAGAAAAGCCTTGACTTGAGGTTAGATTTTTT
TTATATTTTGTTTTGTGTTATTTTTTTCTTTAACATCCCTAAAATTTTCCTTACATGTTTTACTAGCCAG
ATTTTTCCTCCTCTCCTGACTACTCCCAGTCATAGCTGTCCCTCTTCTCTTATGGAGATCCCGAGCGGTG
CGTTTTTATGCTTGTAGTATTGTATAATGTTTTTAAGATCCAAGCTTCTGACCTCTTCTCTTCCTCCCAC
AGGGCCTCGAGACAATTGCATCGATGGTACCAGTGAAAGTCTGCAATGAATTCGAGTTGGCGCGCCTGTC
ATTCTAAATCTCTCTTTCAGCCTAAAGCTTTTTCCCCGTATCCCCCCAGGTGTCTGCAGGCTCAAAGAGC
AGCGAGAAGCGTTCAGAGGAAAGCGATCCCGTGCCACCTTCCCCGTGCCCGGGCTGTCCCCGCACGCTGC
CGGCTCGGGGATGCGGGGGGAGCGCCGGACCGGAGCGGAGCCCCGGGCGGCTCGCTGCTGCCCCCTAGCG
GGGGAGGGACGTAATTACATCCCTGGGGGCTTTGGGAGGGGGCTGTCCCCGTGAGCTCCCAGGCGCGCCT
GTCATTCTAAATCTCTCTTTCAGCCTAAAGCTTTTTCCCCGTATCCCCCCAGGTGTCTGCAGGCTCAAAG
AGCAGCGAGAAGCGTTCAGAGGAAAGCGATCCCGTGCCACCTTCCCCGTGCCCGGGCTGTCCCCGCACGC
TGCCGGCTCGGGGATGCGGGGGGAGCGCCGGACCGGAGCGGAGCCCCGGGCGGCTCGCTGCTGCCCCCTA
GCGGGGGAGGGACGTAATTACATCCCTGGGGGCTTTGGGGGGGGGCTGTCCCCGTGAGCTCCCAGGCGCG
CCAACTCGGTACCGTATCGATGTCGACGTTAACGCTAGTGATATCAACTTTGTATAGAAAAGTTGGCTCC
GAATTCGCCCTTGACAGCAGAGATCCAGTTTGGTTAATTAATTGGCTCCGGTGCCCGTCAGTGGGCAGAG
CGCACATCGCCCACAGTCCCCGAGAAGTTGTGGGGAGGGGTCGGCAATTGAACCGGTGCCTAGAGAAGGT
GGCGCGGGGTAAACTGGGAAAGTGATGTCGTGTACTGGCTCCGCCTTTTTCCCGAGGGTGGGGGAGAACC
GTATATAAGTGCAGTAGTCGCCGTGAACGTTCTTTTTCGCAACGGGTTTGCCGCCAGAACACAGGTAAGT
GCCGTGTGTGGTTCCCGCGGGCCTGGCCTCTTTACGGGTTATGGCCCTTGCGTGCCTTGAATTACTTCCA
CCTGGCTGCAGTACGTGATTCTTGATCCCGAGCTTCGGGTTGGAAGTGGGTGGGAGAGTTCGAGGCCTTG
CGCTTAAGGAGCCCCTTCGCCTCGTGCTTGAGTTGAGGCCTGGCCTGGGCGCTGGGGCCGCCGCGTGCGA
ATCTGGTGGCACCTTCGCGCCTGTCTCGCTGCTTTCGATAAGTCTCTAGCCATTTAAAATTTTTGATGAC
CTGCTGCGACGCTTTTTTTCTGGCAAGATAGTCTTGTAAATGCGGGCCAAGATCTGCACACTGGTATTTC
GGTTTTTGGGGCCGCGGGCGGCGACGGGGCCCGTGCGTCCCAGCGCACATGTTCGGCGAGGCGGGGCCTG
CGAGCGCGGCCACCGAGAATCGGACGGGGGTAGTCTCAAGCTGGCCGGCCTGCTCTGGTGCCTGGCCTCG
CGCCGCCGTGTATCGCCCCGCCCTGGGCGGCAAGGCTGGCCCGGTCGGCACCAGTTGCGTGAGCGGAAAG
ATGGCCGCTTCCCGGCCCTGCTGCAGGGAGCTCAAAATGGAGGACGCGGCGCTCGGGAGAGCGGGCGGGT
GAGTCACCCACACAAAGGAAAAGGGCCTTTCCGTCCTCAGCCGTCGCTTCATGTGACTCCACGGAGTACC
GGGCGCCGTCCAGGCACCTCGATTAGTTCTCGAGCTTTTGGAGTACGTCGTCTTTAGGTTGGGGGGAGGG
GTTTTATGCGATGGAGTTTCCCCACACTGAGTGGGTGGAGACTGAAGTTAGGCCAGCTTGGCACTTGATG
TAATTCTCCTTGGAATTTGCCCTTTTTGAGTTTGGATCTTGGTTCATTCTCAAGCCTCAGACAGTGGTTC
AAAGTTTTTTTCTTCCATTTCAGGTGTCGTGAGAAGGGCGAATTCGACCCAAGTTTGTACAAAAAAGCAG
GCTCGCCACCATGGTGAGCAAGGGCGAGGAGCTGTTCACCGGGGTGGTGCCCATCCTGGTCGAGCTGGAC
GGCGACGTAAACGGCCACAAGTTCAGCGTGAGGGGCGAGGGCGAGGGCGATGCCACCAACGGCAAGCTGA
CCCTGAAGTTCATCTGCACCACCGGCAAGCTGCCCGTGCCCTGGCCCACCCTCGTGACCACCCTGAGCCA
CGGCGTGCAGTGCTTCGCCCGCTACCCCGACCACATGAAGCAGCACGACTTCTTCAAGTCCGCCATGCCC
GAAGGCTACGTCCAGGAGCGCACCATCTTCTTCAAGGACGACGGCACCTACAAGACCCGCGCCGAGGTGA
AGTTCGAGGGCGACACCCTAGTGAACCGCATCGAGCTGAAGGGCGTCGACTTCAAGGAGGACGGCAACAT
CCTGGGGCACAAGCTGGAGTACAACTTCAACAGCCACAACATCTATATCATGGCCGTCAAGCAGAAGAAC
GGCATCAAGGTGAACTTCAAGATCCGCCACAACGTGGAGGACGGCAGCGTGCAGCTCGCCGACCACTACC
AGCAGAACACCCCCATCGGCGACGGCCCCGTGCTGCTGCCCGACAGCCACTACCTGAGCACCCAGTCCGT
GCTGAGCAAAGACCCCAACGAGAAGCGCGATCACATGGTCCTGCTGGAGTTCCGCACCGCCGCCGGGATC
ACTCTCGGCATGGACGAGCTGTACAAGTAATACCACCCAGCTTTCTTGTACAAAGTGGTACGCGTGAATT
CACTCCTCAGGTGCAGGCTGCCTATCAGAAGGTGGTGGCTGGTGTGGCCAATGCCCTGGCTCACAAATAC
CACTGAGATCTTTTTCCCTCTGCCAAAAATTATGGGGACATCATGAAGCCCCTTGAGCATCTGACTTCTG
GCTAATAAAGGAAATTTATTTTCATTGCAATAGTGTGTTGGAATTTTTTGTGTCTCTCACTCGGAAGGAC
ATATGGGAGGGCAAATCATTTAAAACATCAGAATGAGTATTTGGTTTAGAGTTTGGCAACATATGCCCAT
ATGCTGGCTGCCATGAACAAAGGTTGGCTATAAAGAGGTCATCAGTATATGAAACAGCCCCCTGCTGTCC
ATTCCTTATTCCATAGAAAAGCCTTGACTTGAGGTTAGATTTTTTTTATATTTTGTTTTGTGTTATTTTT
TTCTTTAACATCCCTAAAATTTTCCTTACATGTTTTACTAGCCAGATTTTTCCTCCTCTCCTGACTACTC
CCAGTCATAGCTGTCCCTCTTCTCTTATGGAGATCCCTCGACCTGCAGCCCAAGCTTGGCGTAATCATGG
TCATAGCTGTTTCCTGTGTGAAATTGTTATCCGCTCACAATTCCACACAACATACGAGCCGGAAGCATAA
AGTGTAAAGCCTGGGGTGCCTAATGAGTGAGCTAACTCACATTAATTGCGTTGCGCTCACTGCCCGCTTT
CCAGTCGGGAAACCTGTCGTGCCAGCGGATCGACAGTACTAAGCTTGGTCTAATACCCAATCTCTCGTCT
TATCCAGATGTTTTATACGCCTCTGGCCCGTGTCTCAAAATCTCTGATGTTACATTGCACAAGATAAAAT
AATATCATCATGAACAATAAAACTGTCTGCTTACATAAACAGTAATACAAGGGGTGTTATGAGCCATATT
CAACGGGAAACGTCGAGGCCGCGATTAAATTCCAACATGGATGCTGATTTATATGGGTATAAATGGGCTC
GCGATAATGTCGGGCAATCAGGTGCGACAATCTATCGCTTGTATGGGAAGCCCGATGCGCCAGAGTTGTT
TCTGAAACATGGCAAAGGTAGCGTTGCCAATGATGTTACAGATGAGATGGTCAGACTAAACTGGCTGACG
GAATTTATGCCTCTTCCGACCATCAAGCATTTTATCCGTACTCCTGATGATGCATGGTTACTCACCACTG
CGATCCCCGGAAAAACAGCATTCCAGGTATTAGAAGAATATCCTGATTCAGGTGAAAATATTGTTGATGC
GCTGGCAGTGTTCCTGCGCCGGTTGCATTCGATTCCTGTTTGTAATTGTCCTTTTAACAGCGATCGCGTA
TTTCGTCTCGCTCAGGCGCAATCACGAATGAATAACGGTTTGGTTGATGCGAGTGATTTTGATGACGAGC
GTAATGGCTGGCCTGTTGAACAAGTCTGGAAAGAAATGCATAAACTTTTGCCATTCTCACCGGATTCAGT
CGTCACTCATGGTGATTTCTCACTTGATAACCTTATTTTTGACGAGGGGAAATTAATAGGTTGTATTGAT
GTTGGACGAGTCGGAATCGCAGACCGATACCAGGATCTTGCCATCCTATGGAACTGCCTCGGTGAGTTTT
CTCCTTCATTACAGAAACGGCTTTTTCAAAAATATGGTATTGATAATCCTGATATGAATAAATTGCAGTT
TCATTTGATGCTCGATGAGTTTTTCTAATCAGAATTGGTTAATTGGTTGTAACACTGGCAGAGCATTACG
CTGACTTGACGGGACGGCGCAAGCTCATGACCAAAATCCCTTAACGTGAGTTACGCGTCGTTCCACTGAG
CGTCAGAGGTATCACTAGTATTACAGAGGTAAGTTATAACAGTCGCCTAACCC
