>Addgene plasmid #103418 | LSB-hsa-miR-30e-3p | depositor partial sequence | sequence record 195886 | hsa-miR-30e-3p target
GCTGTAAACATCCGACTGAAAG
