>Addgene plasmid #103418 | LSB-hsa-miR-30e-3p | addgene partial sequence | sequence record 272330 | mKate2-F 5'-ACCCGCTAAGAACCTCAAGA-3'
ATCAAGGAGGCCGACAAAGAGACATACGTCGAGCAGCACGAGGTGGCTGTGGCCAGATACTGCGACCTCC
CTAGCAAACTGGGGCACAAACTTAATTGAGAATTCTACCACCCAGCTTTCTTGTACAAAGTGGTACGTCT
CAAGACCAGAGGTCTCTGCTTAACCTAATGCTGTAAACATCCGACTGAAAGGCTGTAAACATCCGACTGA
AAGGCTGTAAACATCCGACTGAAAGGCTGTAAACATCCGACTGAAAGCAACCAGAAGAGACCTGTGCTTC
ACTCCTCAGGTGCAGGCTGCCTATCAGAAGGTGGTGGCTGGTGTGGCCAATGCCCTGGCTCACAAATACC
ACTGAGATCTTTTTCCCTCTGCCAAAAATTATGGGGACATCATGAAGCCCCTTGAGCATCTGACTTCTGG
CTAATAAAGGAAATTTATTTTCATTGCAATAGTGTGTTGGAATTTTTTGTGTCTCTCACTCGGAAGGACA
TATGGGAGGGCAAATCATTTAAAA
